>Addgene plasmid #181901 | pGFP-mHP1beta | addgene full sequence | sequence record 359704 | Addgene NGS Result
TAGTTATTAATAGTAATCAATTACGGGGTCATTAGTTCATAGCCCATATATGGAGTTCCGCGTTACATAA
CTTACGGTAAATGGCCCGCCTGGCTGACCGCCCAACGACCCCCGCCCATTGACGTCAATAATGACGTATG
TTCCCATAGTAACGCCAATAGGGACTTTCCATTGACGTCAATGGGTGGAGTATTTACGGTAAACTGCCCA
CTTGGCAGTACATCAAGTGTATCATATGCCAAGTACGCCCCCTATTGACGTCAATGACGGTAAATGGCCC
GCCTGGCATTATGCCCAGTACATGACCTTATGGGACTTTCCTACTTGGCAGTACATCTACGTATTAGTCA
TCGCTATTACCATGGTGATGCGGTTTTGGCAGTACATCAATGGGCGTGGATAGCGGTTTGACTCACGGGG
ATTTCCAAGTCTCCACCCCATTGACGTCAATGGGAGTTTGTTTTGGCACCAAAATCAACGGGACTTTCCA
AAATGTCGTAACAACTCCGCCCCATTGACGCAAATGGGCGGTAGGCGTGTACGGTGGGAGGTCTATATAA
GCAGAGCTGGTTTAGTGAACCGTCAGATCCGCTAGCGCTACCGGTCGCCACCATGGTGAGCAAGGGCGAG
GAGCTGTTCACCGGGGTGGTGCCCATCCTGGTCGAGCTGGACGGCGACGTAAACGGCCACAAGTTCAGCG
TGTCCGGCGAGGGCGAGGGCGATGCCACCTACGGCAAGCTGACCCTGAAGTTCATCTGCACCACCGGCAA
GCTGCCCGTGCCCTGGCCCACCCTCGTGACCACCCTGACCTACGGCGTGCAGTGCTTCAGCCGCTACCCC
GACCACATGAAGCAGCACGACTTCTTCAAGTCCGCCATGCCCGAAGGCTACGTCCAGGAGCGCACCATCT
TCTTCAAGGACGACGGCAACTACAAGACCCGCGCCGAGGTGAAGTTCGAGGGCGACACCCTGGTGAACCG
CATCGAGCTGAAGGGCATCGACTTCAAGGAGGACGGCAACATCCTGGGGCACAAGCTGGAGTACAACTAC
AACAGCCACAACGTCTATATCATGGCCGACAAGCAGAAGAACGGCATCAAGGTGAACTTCAAGATCCGCC
ACAACATCGAGGACGGCAGCGTGCAGCTCGCCGACCACTACCAGCAGAACACCCCCATCGGCGACGGCCC
CGTGCTGCTGCCCGACAACCACTACCTGAGCACCCAGTCCGCCCTGAGCAAAGACCCCAACGAGAAGCGC
GATCACATGGTCCTGCTGGAGTTCGTGACCGCCGCCGGGATCACTCTCGGCATGGACGAGCTGTACAAGT
CCGGAATGGGGAAAAAGCAAAACAAGAAGAAAGTGGAGGAGGTACTAGAAGAAGAGGAAGAGGAATATGT
GGTGGAAAAAGTTCTTGATCGGCGAGTTGTCAAGGGCAAGGTGGAATATCTTCTAAAGTGGAAGGGTTTC
TCAGATGAGGACAACACTTGGGAGCCAGAAGAGAATCTGGATTGCCCTGACCTTATTGCTGAGTTTCTAC
AGTCACAGAAAACAGCTCATGAGACAGATAAGTCAGAGGGAGGCAAGCGCAAAGCTGATTCTGATTCTGA
AGATAAAGGAGAGGAAAGCAAACCAAAGAAGAAGAAAGAAGAGTCAGAAAAGCCACGAGGCTTTGCCCGG
GGTTTGGAGCCAGAGCGGATTATTGGAGCTACTGACTCCAGTGGAGAGCTCATGTTCCTGATGAAATGGT
GAGGATCCACCGGATCTAGATAACTGATCATAATCAGCCATACCACATTTGTAGAGGTTTTACTTGCTTT
AAAAAACCTCCCACACCTCCCCCTGAACCTGAAACATAAAATGAATGCAATTGTTGTTGTTAACTTGTTT
ATTGCAGCTTATAATGGTTACAAATAAAGCAATAGCATCACAAATTTCACAAATAAAGCATTTTTTTCAC
TGCATTCTAGTTGTGGTTTGTCCAAACTCATCAATGTATCTTAAGGCGTAAATTGTAAGCGTTAATATTT
TGTTAAAATTCGCGTTAAATTTTTGTTAAATCAGCTCATTTTTTAACCAATAGGCCGAAATCGGCAAAAT
CCCTTATAAATCAAAAGAATAGACCGAGATAGGGT
[37 nt withheld, positions 2136-2172]
AAAGAACGTGGACTCCAACGTCAAAGG
[49 nt withheld, positions 2200-2248]
T
[91 nt withheld, positions 2250-2340]
G
[124 nt withheld, positions 2342-2465]
CAGGTGGCACTTTTCGGGGAAATGTGCGCGGAACCCCTATTTGTTTATTTTTCTAAATACATTCAAATAT
GTATCCGCTCATGAGACAATAACCCTGATAAATGCTTCAATAATATTGAAAAAGGAAGAGTCCTGAGGCG
GAAAGAACCAGCTGTGGAATGTGTGTCAGTTAGGGTGTGGAAAGTCCCCAGGCTCCCCAGCAGGCAGAAG
TATGCAAAGCATGCATCTCAATTAGTCAGCAACCAGGTGTGGAAAGTCCCCAGGCTCCCCAGCAGGCAGA
AGTATGCAAAGCATGCATCTCAATTAGTCAGCAACCATAGTCCCGCCCCTAACTCCGCCCATCCCGCCCC
TAACTCCGCCCAGTTCCGCCCATTCTCCGCCCCATGGCTGACTAATTTTTTTTATTTATGCAGAGGCCGA
GGCCGCCTCGGCCTCTGAGCTATTCCAGAAGTAGTGAGGAGGCTTTTTTGGAGGCCTAGGCTTTTGCAAA
GATCGATCAAGAGACAGGATGAGGATCGTTTCGCATGATTGAACAAGATGGATTGCACGCAGGTTCTCCG
GCCGCTTGGGTGGAGAGGCTATTCGGCTATGACTGGGCACAACAGACAATCGGCTGCTCTGATGCCGCCG
TGTTCCGGCTGTCAGCGCAGGGGCGCCCGGTTCTTTTTGTCAAGACCGACCTGTCCGGTGCCCTGAATGA
ACTGCAAGACGAGGCAGCGCGGCTATCGTGGCTGGCCACGACGGGCGTTCCTTGCGCAGCTGTGCTCGAC
GTTGTCACTGAAGCGGGAAGGGACTGGCTGCTATTGGGCGAAGTGCCGGGGCAGGATCTCCTGTCATCTC
ACCTTGCTCCTGCCGAGAAAGTATCCATCATGGCTGATGCAATGCGGCGGCTGCATACGCTTGATCCGGC
TACCTGCCCATTCGACCACCAAGCGAAACATCGCATCGAGCGAGCACGTACTCGGATGGAAGCCGGTCTT
GTCGATCAGGATGATCTGGACGAAGAGCATCAGGGGCTCGCGCCAGCCGAACTGTTCGCCAGGCTCAAGG
CGAGCATGCCCGACGGCGAGGATCTCGTCGTGACCCATGGCGATGCCTGCTTGCCGAATATCATGGTGGA
AAATGGCCGCTTTTCTGGATTCATCGACTGTGGCCGGCTGGGTGTGGCGGACCGCTATCAGGACATAGCG
TTGGCTACCCGTGATATTGCTGAAGAGCTTGGCGGCGAATGGGCTGACCGCTTCCTCGTGCTTTACGGTA
TCGCCGCTCCCGATTCGCAGCGCATCGCCTTCTATCGCCTTCTTGACGAGTTCTTCTGAGCGGGACTCTG
GGGTTCGAAATGACCGACCAAGCGACGCCCAACCTGCCATCACGAGATTTCGATTCCACCGCCGCCTTCT
ATGAAAGGTTGGGCTTCGGAATCGTTTTCCGGGACGCCGGCTGGATGATCCTCCAGCGCGGGGATCTCAT
GCTGGAGTTCTTCGCCCACCCTAGGGGGAGGCTAACTGAAACACGGAAGGAGACAATACCGGAAGGAACC
CGCGCTATGACGGCAATAAAAAGACAGAATAAAACGCACGGTGTTGGGTCGTTTGTTCATAAACGCGGGG
TTCGGTCCCAGGGCTGGCACTCTGTCGATACCCCACCGAGACCCCATTGGGGCCAATACGCCCGCGTTTC
TTCCTTTTCCCCACCCCACCCCCCAAGTTCGGGTGAAGGCCCAGGGCTCGCAGCCAACGTCGGGGCGGCA
GGCCCTGCCATAGCCTCAGGTTACTCATATATACTTTAGATTGATTTAAAACTTCATTTTTAATTTAAAA
GGATCTAGGTGAAGATCCTTTTTGATAATCTCATGACCAAAATCCCTTAACGTGAGTTTTCGTTCCACTG
AGCGTCAGACCCCGTAGAAAAGATCAAAGGATCTTCTTGAGATCCTTTTTTTCTGCGCGTAATCTGCTGC
TTGCAAACAAAAAAACCACCGCTACCAGCGGTGGTTTGTTTGCCGGATCAAGAGCTACCAACTCTTTTTC
CGAAGGTAACTGGCTTCAGCAGAGCGCAGATACCAAATACTGTTCTTCTAGTGTAGCCGTAGTTAGGCCA
CCACTTCAAGAACTCTGTATCACCGCCTACATACCTCGCTCTGCTAATCCTGTTACCAGTGGCTGCTGCC
AGTGGCGATAAGTCGTGTCTTACCGGGTTGGACTCAAGACGATAGTTACCGGATAAGGCGCAGCGGTCGG
GCTGAACGGGGGGTTCGTGCACACAGCCCAGCTTGGAGCGAACGACCTACACCGAACTGAGATACCTACA
GCGTGAGCTATGAGAAAGCGCCACGCTTCCCGAAGGGAGAAAGGCGGACAGGTATCCGGTAAGCGGCAGG
GTCGGAACAGGAGAGCGCACGAGGGAGCTTCCAGGGGGAAACGCCTGGTATCTTTATAGTCCTGTCGGGT
TTCGCCACCTCTGACTTGAGCGTCGATTTTTGTGATGCTCGTCAGGGGGGCGGAGCCTATGGAAAAACGC
CAGCAACGCGGCCTTTTTACGGTTCCTGGCCTTTTGCTGGCCTTTTGCTCACATGTTCTTTCCTGCGTTA
TCCCCTGATTCTGTGGATAACCGTATTACCGCCATGCAT
Features (pLannotate 1.2.2; 14 found; start..end, strand, type, name):
     61..364     +  enhancer       CMV enhancer: human cytomegalovirus immediate early enhancer
    365..568     +  promoter       CMV promoter: human cytomegalovirus (CMV) immediate early promoter
    613..1329    +  CDS            EGFP: EGFP is a basic (constitutively fluorescent) green fluorescent protein published in 1996, derived from Aequorea victoria. It is reported to be a rapidly-maturing weak dimer with moderate acid sensitivity.
   1336..1749    +  CDS            CBX1 (fragment): CBX1_HUMAN - Also known as CBX. Experimental evidence at protein level: Swiss-Prot protein existence level 1. Component of heterochromatin. Recognizes and binds histone H3 tails methylated at 'Lys-9', leading to epigenetic repression. Interaction with lamin B receptor (LBR) can contribute to the association of the heterochromatin with the inner nuclear membrane. From Homo sapiens (Human).
   1775..1859    +  CDS            large T antigen (fragment): large T antigen from SV40 (simian virus 40)
   1882..2003    +  polyA_signal   SV40 poly(A) signal: SV40 polyadenylation signal
   2037..2465    -  rep_origin     f1 ori (sequence partly withheld): f1 bacteriophage origin of replication; arrow indicates direction of (+) strand synthesis
   2492..2596    +  promoter       AmpR promoter: bla
   2598..2955    +  promoter       SV40 promoter: SV40 enhancer and early promoter
   2990..3784    +  CDS            NeoR/KanR: aminoglycoside phosphotransferase from Tn5; aph(3')-II (or nptII); confers resistance to neomycin, kanamycin, and G418 (Geneticin®)
   3805..3957    +  CDS            ble (fragment): BLE_KLEPN - Experimental evidence at protein level: Swiss-Prot protein existence level 1. Binding protein with a strong affinity to the bleomycin family of antibiotics. Binds to CL990; an antimitotic-antibiotic compound. From Klebsiella pneumoniae.
   4016..4063    +  polyA_signal   HSV TK poly(A) signal: herpes simplex virus thymidine kinase polyadenylation signal (Cole and Stacy, 1985)
   4154..4170    -  polyA_signal   bGH poly(A) signal (fragment): bovine growth hormone polyadenylation signal
   4392..4980    +  rep_origin     ori: high-copy-number ColE1/pMB1/pBR322/pUC origin of replication
