[The description below was written by a language model from this plasmid's Addgene catalogue record and pLannotate feature annotations shown in this document.]
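Description:
pGFP-mHP1beta is a mammalian expression plasmid built on the Clontech pEGFP-C backbone that produces mouse heterochromatin protein 1 beta (HP1β, encoded by Cbx1) fused to the C-terminus of EGFP. The human cytomegalovirus immediate-early enhancer and promoter drive the fusion transcript. The EGFP coding sequence is followed almost immediately by the Cbx1 insert, which was cloned between BspEI and BamHI sites that both remain intact, and the transcript ends at an SV40 polyadenylation signal. The automated annotation labels the insert as a fragment matching human CBX1, covering about 414 nt. This probably reflects the close conservation of the mouse and human proteins rather than a different species of origin, since the catalogue entry records the insert as mouse. The sequenced record is 5,094 nt, which is shorter than the stated backbone size plus a full-length insert would suggest, so the exact extent of the HP1β coding region is best checked against the sequence itself. The short "large T antigen", "ble" and bGH poly(A) fragments in the table are most likely residual backbone sequence or annotation artefacts rather than functional parts.

Propagation in E. coli relies on a high-copy ColE1/pUC-type origin, and an f1 origin is also present. A single Tn5 aminoglycoside phosphotransferase gene (NeoR/KanR) serves both hosts. A bacterial bla-type promoter gives kanamycin resistance, while the SV40 enhancer/early promoter, paired with an HSV TK polyadenylation signal, allows G418 selection of stably transfected mammalian cells.

HP1β binds histone H3 tails methylated at lysine 9 and is a component of heterochromatin, so the fluorescent fusion lets its localisation and behaviour be followed by microscopy in cells. The associated publication studied compaction states of mouse heterochromatin and whether they show hallmarks of HP1-driven liquid-liquid phase separation.
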