Addgene plasmid #181901: pGFP-mHP1beta
Purpose: Fluorescently tagged HP1beta
Depositing lab: Karsten Rippe. Depositing organization: Deutsches Krebsforschungszentrum (DKFZ). Publication: Mouse Heterochromatin Adopts Digital Compaction States without Showing Hallmarks of HP1-Driven Liquid-Liquid Phase Separation. Erdel F, Rademacher A, Vlijm R, Tunnermann J, Frank L, Weinmann R, Schweigert E, Yserentant K, Hummert J, Bauer C, Schumacher S, Al Alwash A, Normand C, Herten DP, Engelhardt J, Rippe K. Mol Cell. 2020 Apr 16;78(2):236-249.e7. doi: 10.1016/j.molcel.2020.02.005. Epub 2020 Feb 25. PubMed 32101700.
Backbone
  Vector backbone: pEGFP-C
  Backbone manufacturer: Clontech
  Backbone size w/o insert (bp): 4731
  Vector type: Mammalian Expression
  Selectable markers: Neomycin (select with G418)
Growth in bacteria
  Bacterial resistance: Kanamycin, 50 μg/mL
  Growth temperature: 37°C
  Growth strain: DH5alpha
  Copy number: High Copy
Gene/Insert
  Gene/Insert name: mHP1beta (alt name: CBX 1)
  Species: M. musculus (mouse)
  Entrez Gene: Cbx1 (a.k.a. Cbx, Cbx-rs2, E430007M08Rik, HP1B, Hp1beta, M31, MOD1)
  Promoter: CMV
  Tag / fusion protein: GFP (N terminal on insert)
  Cloning method: Restriction Enzyme; 5′ cloning site BspEI (not destroyed); 3′ cloning site BamHI (not destroyed)
Terms and licenses: Academic/Nonprofit Terms; Industry Terms: Not Available to Industry
How to cite: pGFP-mHP1beta was a gift from Karsten Rippe (Addgene plasmid # 181901 ; http://n2t.net/addgene:181901 ; RRID:Addgene_181901)
